Addgene plasmid #141810: TFORF1324
Purpose: Lentiviral vector for overexpressing transcription factor ORFs with unique 24-bp barcodes. Barcodes facilitate identification of transcription factors in pooled screens.
Depositing lab: Feng Zhang. Depositing organization: Broad Institute. Publication: A transcription factor atlas of directed differentiation. Joung J, Ma S, Tay T, Geiger-Schuller KR, Kirchgatterer PC, Verdine VK, Guo B, Arias-Garcia MA, Allen WE, Singh A, Kuksenko O, Abudayyeh OO, Gootenberg JS, Fu Z, Macrae RK, Buenrostro JD, Regev A, Zhang F. Cell. 2023 Jan 5;186(1):209-229.e26. doi: 10.1016/j.cell.2022.11.026. PubMed 36608654.
Backbone
  Vector backbone: pLX_TRC317
  Backbone manufacturer: Broad Institute Genetic Perturbation Platform
  Backbone size w/o insert (bp): 8264
  Vector type: Mammalian Expression, Lentiviral
  Selectable markers: Puromycin
Growth in bacteria
  Bacterial resistance: Ampicillin, 100 μg/mL
  Growth temperature: 30°C
  Growth strain: DH5alpha
  Copy number: High Copy
Gene/Insert
  Gene/Insert name: KLF17
  Species: H. sapiens (human)
  Insert size (bp): 1271
  Entrez Gene: KLF17 (a.k.a. ZLF393, ZNF393, Zfp393)
  Promoter: EF1a
  Cloning method: Unknown
  Sequencing primers: 5′ GGGTGGAGACTGAAGTTAGGCCAG; 3′ CACATAGCGTAAAAGGAGCAACATAG
Terms and licenses: Academic/Nonprofit Terms; Industry Terms: Not Available to Industry
Depositor comments: NM_173484,ENST00000372299 . The transcription factor ORF portion of this plasmid was synthesized by Genewiz. Please test multiple small colonies in case of plasmid recombination. To make this collection available in a timely manner, a portion of this collection was not fully sequenced by Addgene. If an Addgene verified full plasmid sequence is not available, please contact us prior to placing an order to request the full sequence.
How to cite: TFORF1324 was a gift from Feng Zhang (Addgene plasmid # 141810 ; http://n2t.net/addgene:141810 ; RRID:Addgene_141810)
