[The description below was written by a language model from this plasmid's Addgene catalogue record and pLannotate feature annotations shown in this document.]
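Description:
TFORF1324 is a third-generation-style, self-inactivating lentiviral expression plasmid built on the pLX_TRC317 backbone and carrying the human transcription factor KLF17 (also known as ZNF393). It belongs to a barcoded transcription factor ORF collection. In bacteria it is maintained through a high-copy ColE1/pUC-type origin and selected with ampicillin via the β-lactamase gene. An f1 origin and remnants of a lac/lacZα cloning region with T7 and T3 promoters are also present in the backbone. The depositor notes that the plasmid may recombine.

The viral portion begins with an RSV promoter fused to a truncated HIV-1 5' LTR, which drives Tat-independent production of genomic RNA in packaging cells. This is followed by the Ψ packaging signal with a short gag fragment and by the RRE for Rev-dependent nuclear export. Inside the transfer cassette, an SV40 early promoter/origin drives puromycin N-acetyltransferase for selection of transduced mammalian cells. A cPPT/CTS element, which aids nuclear import of the reverse-transcribed genome, comes next. The EF-1α promoter then constitutively expresses the KLF17 ORF, which was synthesized and corresponds to the reference transcript cited by the depositor. A WPRE downstream enhances transcript stability and expression, and the ΔU3 3' LTR inactivates LTR-driven transcription after integration. An SV40 poly(A) signal lies beyond the LTR. The unique 24-bp barcode described in the catalogue entry is not annotated as its own feature. A short U6-promoter-like fragment is annotated between the ORF and the WPRE, but the record does not state its role.

The construct is intended for stable KLF17 overexpression, alone or within pooled screens. In those screens the barcode identifies which transcription factor each cell received, for example in directed differentiation studies.
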