Features (pLannotate 1.2.2; 31 found; start..end, strand, type, name):
      5..231     +  promoter       RSV promoter: Rous sarcoma virus enhancer/promoter
    232..412     +  LTR            5' LTR (truncated): truncated 5' long terminal repeat (LTR) from HIV-1
    459..584     +  misc_feature   HIV-1 Ψ: packaging signal of human immunodeficiency virus type 1
    568..931     +  CDS            HIV-1 gag (fragment): gag protein from human immunodeficiency virus 1; gag
   1077..1310    +  misc_feature   RRE: The Rev response element (RRE) of HIV-1 allows for Rev-dependent mRNA export from the nucleus to the cytoplasm.
   1687..1713    +  CDS            Rev (fragment): human immunodeficiency virus 1 (HIV-1) Rev protein; rev; enhances nuclear export of unspliced and incompletely spliced viral mRNAs
   1720..1743    +  promoter       SV40 promoter (fragment): SV40 early promoter
   1744..1815    +  promoter       SV40 promoter (fragment): SV40 enhancer and early promoter
   1839..1974    +  rep_origin     SV40 ori: SV40 origin of replication
   2020..2616    +  CDS            PuroR (fragment): puromycin N-acetyltransferase; pac from Streptomyces; confers resistance to puromycin
   2665..2782    +  misc_feature   cPPT/CTS: central polypurine tract and central termination sequence of HIV-1
   2847..2913    +  CDS            small t antigen (fragment): SV40 (simian virus 40) small t antigen
   2920..4098    +  promoter       EF-1α promoter: strong constitutive promoter for human elongation factor EF-1α
   4115..5281    +  CDS            KLF17: KLF17_HUMAN - Also known as ZNF393. Experimental evidence at protein level: Swiss-Prot protein existence level 1. Transcription repressor that binds to the promoter of target genes and prevents their expression. Acts as a negative regulator of epithelial-mesenchymal transition and metastasis in breast cancer. Specifically binds the 5'-CACCC-3' sequence in the promoter of ID1, a key metastasis regulator in breast cancer, and repress its expression. May be a germ cell-specific transcription factor that plays important roles in spermatid differentiation and oocyte development (By similarity). Fro
   5297..5350    +  promoter       U6 promoter (fragment): RNA polymerase III promoter for human U6 snRNA
   5392..5980    +  misc_feature   WPRE: woodchuck hepatitis virus posttranscriptional regulatory element
   6031..6050    +  misc_feature   cPPT/CTS (fragment): central polypurine tract and central termination sequence of HIV-1
   6052..6285    +  LTR            3' LTR (ΔU3): self-inactivating 3' long terminal repeat (LTR) from HIV-1
   6363..6484    +  polyA_signal   SV40 poly(A) signal: SV40 polyadenylation signal
   6524..6659    +  rep_origin     SV40 ori: SV40 origin of replication
   6680..6698    -  promoter       T7 promoter: promoter for bacteriophage T7 RNA polymerase
   6706..6861    +  CDS            lacZα (fragment): LacZα fragment of β-galactosidase; lacZ fragment
   6866..7294    +  rep_origin     f1 ori (sequence partly withheld): f1 bacteriophage origin of replication; arrow indicates direction of (+) strand synthesis
   7347..7451    +  promoter       AmpR promoter: bla
   7452..8312    +  CDS            AmpR: β-lactamase; bla; confers resistance to ampicillin, carbenicillin, and related antibiotics
   8483..9071    +  rep_origin     ori: high-copy-number ColE1/pMB1/pBR322/pUC origin of replication
   9254..9346    +  CDS            lacI (fragment): lac repressor; lacI; The lac repressor binds to the lac operator to inhibit transcription in E. coli. This inhibition can be relieved by adding lactose or isopropyl-β-D-thiogalactopyranoside (IPTG).
   9359..9380    +  protein_bind   CAP binding site: CAP binding activates transcription in the presence of cAMP. E. coli catabolite activator protein
   9395..9425    +  promoter       lac promoter: promoter for the E. coli lac operon
   9433..9449    +  protein_bind   lac operator: The lac repressor binds to the lac operator to inhibit transcription in E. coli. This inhibition can be relieved by adding lactose or isopropyl-β-D-thiogalactopyranoside (IPTG). lac repressor encoded by lacI
   9494..9512    +  promoter       T3 promoter: promoter for bacteriophage T3 RNA polymerase
>Addgene plasmid #141810 | TFORF1324 | addgene full sequence | sequence record 427309 | Addgene NGS Result
TTAATGTAGTCTTATGCAATACTCTTGTAGTCTTGCAACATGGTAACGATGAGTTAGCAACATGCCTTAC
AAGGAGAGAAAAAGCACCGTGCATGCCGATTGGTGGAAGTAAGGTGGTACGATCGTGCCTTATTAGGAAG
GCAACAGACGGGTCTGACATGGATTGGACGAACCACTGAATTGCCGCATTGCAGAGATATTGTATTTAAG
TGCCTAGCTCGATACATAAACGGGTCTCTCTGGTTAGACCAGATCTGAGCCTGGGAGCTCTCTGGCTAAC
TAGGGAACCCACTGCTTAAGCCTCAATAAAGCTTGCCTTGAGTGCTTCAAGTAGTGTGTGCCCGTCTGTT
GTGTGACTCTGGTAACTAGAGATCCCTCAGACCCTTTTAGTCAGTGTGGAAAATCTCTAGCAGTGGCGCC
CGAACAGGGACTTGAAAGCGAAAGGGAAACCAGAGGAGCTCTCTCGACGCAGGACTCGGCTTGCTGAAGC
GCGCACGGCAAGAGGCGAGGGGCGGCGACTGGTGAGTACGCCAAAAATTTTGACTAGCGGAGGCTAGAAG
GAGAGAGATGGGTGCGAGAGCGTCAGTATTAAGCGGGGGAGAATTAGATCGCGATGGGAAAAAATTCGGT
TAAGGCCAGGGGGAAAGAAAAAATATAAATTAAAACATATAGTATGGGCAAGCAGGGAGCTAGAACGATT
CGCAGTTAATCCTGGCCTGTTAGAAACATCAGAAGGCTGTAGACAAATACTGGGACAGCTACAACCATCC
CTTCAGACAGGATCAGAAGAACTTAGATCATTATATAATACAGTAGCAACCCTCTATTGTGTGCATCAAA
GGATAGAGATAAAAGACACCAAGGAAGCTTTAGACAAGATAGAGGAAGAGCAAAACAAAAGTAAGACCAC
CGCACAGCAAGCGGCCGCTGATCTTCAGACCTGGAGGAGGAGATATGAGGGACAATTGGAGAAGTGAATT
ATATAAATATAAAGTAGTAAAAATTGAACCATTAGGAGTAGCACCCACCAAGGCAAAGAGAAGAGTGGTG
CAGAGAGAAAAAAGAGCAGTGGGAATAGGAGCTTTGTTCCTTGGGTTCTTGGGAGCAGCAGGAAGCACTA
TGGGCGCAGCGTCAATGACGCTGACGGTACAGGCCAGACAATTATTGTCTGGTATAGTGCAGCAGCAGAA
CAATTTGCTGAGGGCTATTGAGGCGCAACAGCATCTGTTGCAACTCACAGTCTGGGGCATCAAGCAGCTC
CAGGCAAGAATCCTGGCTGTGGAAAGATACCTAAAGGATCAACAGCTCCTGGGGATTTGGGGTTGCTCTG
GAAAACTCATTTGCACCACTGCTGTGCCTTGGAATGCTAGTTGGAGTAATAAATCTCTGGAACAGATTTG
GAATCACACGACCTGGATGGAGTGGGACAGAGAAATTAACAATTACACAAGCTTAATACACTCCTTAATT
GAAGAATCGCAAAACCAGCAAGAAAAGAATGAACAAGAATTATTGGAATTAGATAAATGGGCAAGTTTGT
GGAATTGGTTTAACATAACAAATTGGCTGTGGTATATAAAATTATTCATAATGATAGTAGGAGGCTTGGT
AGGTTTAAGAATAGTTTTTGCTGTACTTTCTATAGTGAATAGAGTTAGGCAGGGATATTCACCATTATCG
TTTCAGACCCACCTCCCAACCCCGAGGGGACCCATGCATTGCATCTCAATTAGTCAGCAACCAGGTGTGG
AAAGTCCCCAGGCTCCCCAGCAGGCAGAAGTATGCAAAGCATGCGTCTCAATTAGTCAGCAACCATAGTC
CCGCCCCTAACTCCGCCCATCCCGCCCCTAACTCCGCCCAGTTCCGCCCATTCTCCGCCCCATGGCTGAC
TAATTTTTTTTATTTATGCAGAGGCCGAGGCCGCCTCGGCCTCTGAGCTATTCCAGAAGTAGTGAGGAGG
CTTTTTTGGAGGCCTAGGCTTTTGCAAAAAGCTTTCTAGAGGTACCACCGGAGCTTACCATGACCGAGTA
CAAGCCCACGGTGCGCCTCGCCACCCGCGACGACGTCCCCAGGGCCGTACGCACCCTCGCCGCCGCGTTC
GCCGACTACCCCGCCACGCGCCACACCGTCGATCCGGACCGCCACATCGAGCGGGTCACCGAGCTGCAAG
AACTCTTCCTCACGCGCGTCGGGCTCGACATCGGCAAGGTGTGGGTCGCGGACGACGGCGCCGCCGTGGC
GGTCTGGACCACGCCGGAGAGCGTCGAAGCGGGGGCGGTGTTCGCCGAGATCGGCCCGCGCATGGCCGAG
TTGAGCGGTTCCCGGCTGGCCGCGCAGCAACAGATGGAAGGCCTCCTGGCGCCGCACCGGCCCAAGGAGC
CCGCGTGGTTCCTGGCCACCGTCGGCGTCTCGCCCGACCACCAGGGCAAGGGTCTGGGCAGCGCCGTCGT
GCTCCCCGGAGTGGAGGCGGCCGAGCGCGCCGGGGTGCCCGCCTTCCTGGAGACCTCCGCGCCCCGCAAC
CTCCCCTTCTACGAGCGGCTCGGCTTCACCGTCACCGCCGACGTCGAGGTGCCCGAAGGACCGCGCACCT
GGTGCATGACCCGCAAGCCCGGTGCCAGTTAACGAATTCTAGATCTTGAGACAAATGGCAGTATTCATCC
ACAATTTTAAAAGAAAAGGGGGGATTGGGGGGTACAGTGCAGGGGAAAGAATAGTAGACATAATAGCAAC
AGACATACAAACTAAAGAATTACAAAAACAAATTACAAAAATTCAAAATTTTCGGGTTTATTACAGGGAC
AGCAGAGATCCACTTTGGCGCCGGCTCGAGGCCTGCAGGTGCAAAGATGGATAAAGTTTTAAACAGAGAG
GAATCTTTGCAGCTAATGGACCTTCTAGGTCTTGAAAGGAGTGGGAATTGGCTCCGGTGCCCGTCAGTGG
GCAGAGCGCACATCGCCCACAGTCCCCGAGAAGTTGGGGGGAGGGGTCGGCAATTGAACCGGTGCCTAGA
GAAGGTGGCGCGGGGTAAACTGGGAAAGTGATGTCGTGTACTGGCTCCGCCTTTTTCCCGAGGGTGGGGG
AGAACCGTATATAAGTGCAGTAGTCGCCGTGAACGTTCTTTTTCGCAACGGGTTTGCCGCCAGAACACAG
GTAAGTGCCGTGTGTGGTTCCCGCGGGCCTGGCCTCTTTACGGGTTATGGCCCTTGCGTGCCTTGAATTA
CTTCCACCTGGCTGCAGTACGTGATTCTTGATCCCGAGCTTCGGGTTGGAAGTGGGTGGGAGAGTTCGAG
GCCTTGCGCTTAAGGAGCCCCTTCGCCTCGTGCTTGAGTTGAGGCCTGGCCTGGGCGCTGGGGCCGCCGC
GTGCGAATCTGGTGGCACCTTCGCGCCTGTCTCGCTGCTTTCGATAAGTCTCTAGCCATTTAAAATTTTT
GATGACCTGCTGCGACGCTTTTTTTCTGGCAAGATAGTCTTGTAAATGCGGGCCAAGATCTGCACACTGG
TATTTCGGTTTTTGGGGCCGCGGGCGGCGACGGGGCCCGTGCGTCCCAGCGCACATGTTCGGCGAGGCGG
GGCCTGCGAGCGCGGCCACCGAGAATCGGACGGGGGTAGTCTCAAGCTGGCCGGCCTGCTCTGGTGCCTG
GCCTCGCGCCGCCGTGTATCGCCCCGCCCTGGGCGGCAAGGCTGGCCCGGTCGGCACCAGTTGCGTGAGC
GGAAAGATGGCCGCTTCCCGGCCCTGCTGCAGGGAGCTCAAAATGGAGGACGCGGCGCTCGGGAGAGCGG
GCGGGTGAGTCACCCACACAAAGGAAAAGGGCCTTTCCGTCCTCAGCCGTCGCTTCATGTGACTCCACGG
AGTACCGGGCGCCGTCCAGGCACCTCGATTAGTTCTCGAGCTTTTGGAGTACGTCGTCTTTAGGTTGGGG
GGAGGGGTTTTATGCGATGGAGTTTCCCCACACTGAGTGGGTGGAGACTGAAGTTAGGCCAGCTTGGCAC
TTGATGTAATTCTCCTTGGAATTTGCCCTTTTTGAGTTTGGATCTTGGTTCATTCTCAAGCCTCAGACAG
TGGTTCAAAGTTTTTTTCTTCCATTTCAGGTGTCGTGAGGCTAGCACCGCCACCATGTACGGCCGACCGC
AGGCTGAGATGGAACAGGAGGCTGGGGAGCTGAGCCGGTGGCAGGCGGCGCACCAGGCTGCCCAGGATAA
CGAGAACTCAGCGCCCATCTTGAACATGTCTTCATCTTCTGGAAGCTCTGGAGTGCACACCTCTTGGAAC
CAAGGCCTACCAAGCATTCAGCACTTTCCTCACAGCGCAGAGATGCTGGGGTCCCCTTTGGTGTCTGTTG
AGGCGCCGGGGCAGAATGTGAATGAAGGGGGGCCACAGTTCAGTATGCCACTGCCTGAGCGTGGTATGAG
CTACTGCCCCCAAGCGACTCTCACTCCTTCCCGGATGATTTACTGTCAGAGAATGTCTCCCCCTCAGCAA
GAGATGACGATTTTCAGTGGGCCCCAACTAATGCCCGTAGGAGAGCCCAATATTCCAAGGGTAGCCAGGC
CCTTCGGTGGGAATCTAAGGATGCCCCCCAATGGGCTGCCAGTCTCGGCTTCCACTGGAATCCCAATAAT
GTCCCACACTGGGAACCCTCCAGTGCCTTACCCTGGCCTCTCGACAGTACCTTCTGACGAAACATTGTTG
GGCCCGACTGTGCCTTCCACTGAGGCCCAGGCAGTGCTCCCCTCCATGGCTCAGATGTTGCCCCCGCAAG
ATGCCCATGACCTTGGGATGCCCCCAGCTGAGTCCCAGTCATTGCTGGTTTTAGGATCTCAGGACTCTCT
TGTCAGTCAGCCAGACTCTCAAGAAGGCCCATTTCTACCAGAGCAGCCCGGACCTGCTCCACAGACAGTA
GAGAAGAACTCCAGGCCTCAGGAAGGGACTGGTAGAAGGGGCTCCTCAGAGGCAAGGCCTTACTGCTGCA
ACTACGAGAACTGCGGAAAAGCTTATACCAAACGCTCCCACCTCGTGAGCCACCAGCGCAAGCACACAGG
TGAGAGGCCATATTCTTGCAACTGGGAAAGTTGTTCATGGTCTTTCTTCCGTTCTGATGAGCTTAGACGA
CATATGCGGGTACACACCAGATATCGACCATATAAATGTGATCAGTGCAGCCGGGAGTTCATGAGGTCTG
ACCATCTCAAGCAACACCAGAAGACTCATCGGCCGGGACCCTCAGACCCACAGGCCAACAACAACAATGG
AGAGCAGGACAGTCCTCCTGCTGCTGGTCCTTAGTAATGAACTAGTCCGTAACTTGAAAGTATTTCGATT
TCTTGGCTTTATATATCTTGTGGAAAGGACGAAGGCAACTAGCGGAAGCCGCGGACACGCGTTAAGTCGA
CAATCAACCTCTGGATTACAAAATTTGTGAAAGATTGACTGGTATTCTTAACTATGTTGCTCCTTTTACG
CTATGTGGATACGCTGCTTTAATGCCTTTGTATCATGCTATTGCTTCCCGTATGGCTTTCATTTTCTCCT
CCTTGTATAAATCCTGGTTGCTGTCTCTTTATGAGGAGTTGTGGCCCGTTGTCAGGCAACGTGGCGTGGT
GTGCACTGTGTTTGCTGACGCAACCCCCACTGGTTGGGGCATTGCCACCACCTGTCAGCTCCTTTCCGGG
ACTTTCGCTTTCCCCCTCCCTATTGCCACGGCGGAACTCATCGCCGCCTGCCTTGCCCGCTGCTGGACAG
GGGCTCGGCTGTTGGGCACTGACAATTCCGTGGTGTTGTCGGGGAAATCATCGTCCTTTCCTTGGCTGCT
CGCCTGTGTTGCCACCTGGATTCTGCGCGGGACGTCCTTCTGCTACGTCCCTTCGGCCCTCAATCCAGCG
GACCTTCCTTCCCGCGGCCTGCTGCCGGCTCTGCGGCCTCTTCCGCGTCTTCGCCTTCGCCCTCAGACGA
GTCGGATCTCCCTTTGGGCCGCCTCCCCGCGTCGACTTTAAGACCAATGACTTACAAGGCAGCTGTAGAT
CTTAGCCACTTTTTAAAAGAAAAGGGGGGACTGGAAGGGCTAATTCACTCCCAACGAAGACAAGATCTGC
TTTTTGCTTGTACTGGGTCTCTCTGGTTAGACCAGATCTGAGCCTGGGAGCTCTCTGGCTAACTAGGGAA
CCCACTGCTTAAGCCTCAATAAAGCTTGCCTTGAGTGCTTCAAGTAGTGTGTGCCCGTCTGTTGTGTGAC
TCTGGTAACTAGAGATCCCTCAGACCCTTTTAGTCAGTGTGGAAAATCTCTAGCAGTACGTATAGTAGTT
CATGTCATCTTATTATTCAGTATTTATAACTTGCAAAGAAATGAATATCAGAGAGTGAGAGGAACTTGTT
TATTGCAGCTTATAATGGTTACAAATAAAGCAATAGCATCACAAATTTCACAAATAAAGCATTTTTTTCA
CTGCATTCTAGTTGTGGTTTGTCCAAACTCATCAATGTATCTTATCATGTCTGGCTCTAGCTATCCCGCC
CCTAACTCCGCCCATCCCGCCCCTAACTCCGCCCAGTTCCGCCCATTCTCCGCCCCATGGCTGACTAATT
TTTTTTATTTATGCAGAGGCCGAGGCCGCCTCGGCCTCTGAGCTATTCCAGAAGTAGTGAGGAGGCTTTT
TTGGAGGCCTAGGGACGTACCCAATTCGCCCTATAGTGAGTCGTATTACGCGCGCTCACTGGCCGTCGTT
TTACAACGTCGTGACTGGGAAAACCCTGGCGTTACCCAACTTAATCGCCTTGCAGCACATCCCCCTTTCG
CCAGCTGGCGTAATAGCGAAGAGGCCCGCACCGATCGCCCTTCCCAACAGTTGCGCAGCCTGAATGGCGA
ATGGG
[124 nt withheld, positions 6866-6989]
C
[91 nt withheld, positions 6991-7081]
A
[49 nt withheld, positions 7083-7131]
CCTTTGACGTTGGAGTCCACGTTCTTT
[37 nt withheld, positions 7159-7195]
ACCCTATCTCGGTCTATTCTTTTGATTTATAAGGGATTTTGCCGATTTCGGCCTATTGGTTAAAAAATGA
GCTGATTTAACAAAAATTTAACGCGAATTTTAACAAAATATTAACGCTTACAATTTAGGTGGCACTTTTC
GGGGAAATGTGCGCGGAACCCCTATTTGTTTATTTTTCTAAATACATTCAAATATGTATCCGCTCATGAG
ACAATAACCCTGATAAATGCTTCAATAATATTGAAAAAGGAAGAGTATGAGTATTCAACATTTCCGTGTC
GCCCTTATTCCCTTTTTTGCGGCATTTTGCCTTCCTGTTTTTGCTCACCCAGAAACGCTGGTGAAAGTAA
AAGATGCTGAAGATCAGTTGGGTGCACGAGTGGGTTACATCGAACTGGATCTCAACAGCGGTAAGATCCT
TGAGAGTTTTCGCCCCGAAGAACGTTTTCCAATGATGAGCACTTTTAAAGTTCTGCTATGTGGCGCGGTA
TTATCCCGTATTGACGCCGGGCAAGAGCAACTCGGTCGCCGCATACACTATTCTCAGAATGACTTGGTTG
AGTACTCACCAGTCACAGAAAAGCATCTTACGGATGGCATGACAGTAAGAGAATTATGCAGTGCTGCCAT
AACCATGAGTGATAACACTGCGGCCAACTTACTTCTGACAACGATCGGAGGACCGAAGGAGCTAACCGCT
TTTTTGCACAACATGGGGGATCATGTAACTCGCCTTGATCGTTGGGAACCGGAGCTGAATGAAGCCATAC
CAAACGACGAGCGTGACACCACGATGCCTGTAGCAATGGCAACAACGTTGCGCAAACTATTAACTGGCGA
ACTACTTACTCTAGCTTCCCGGCAACAATTAATAGACTGGATGGAGGCGGATAAAGTTGCAGGACCACTT
CTGCGCTCGGCCCTTCCGGCTGGCTGGTTTATTGCTGATAAATCTGGAGCCGGTGAGCGTGGGTCTCGCG
GTATCATTGCAGCACTGGGGCCAGATGGTAAGCCCTCCCGTATCGTAGTTATCTACACGACGGGGAGTCA
GGCAACTATGGATGAACGAAATAGACAGATCGCTGAGATAGGTGCCTCACTGATTAAGCATTGGTAACTG
TCAGACCAAGTTTACTCATATATACTTTAGATTGATTTAAAACTTCATTTTTAATTTAAAAGGATCTAGG
TGAAGATCCTTTTTGATAATCTCATGACCAAAATCCCTTAACGTGAGTTTTCGTTCCACTGAGCGTCAGA
CCCCGTAGAAAAGATCAAAGGATCTTCTTGAGATCCTTTTTTTCTGCGCGTAATCTGCTGCTTGCAAACA
AAAAAACCACCGCTACCAGCGGTGGTTTGTTTGCCGGATCAAGAGCTACCAACTCTTTTTCCGAAGGTAA
CTGGCTTCAGCAGAGCGCAGATACCAAATACTGTTCTTCTAGTGTAGCCGTAGTTAGGCCACCACTTCAA
GAACTCTGTAGCACCGCCTACATACCTCGCTCTGCTAATCCTGTTACCAGTGGCTGCTGCCAGTGGCGAT
AAGTCGTGTCTTACCGGGTTGGACTCAAGACGATAGTTACCGGATAAGGCGCAGCGGTCGGGCTGAACGG
GGGGTTCGTGCACACAGCCCAGCTTGGAGCGAACGACCTACACCGAACTGAGATACCTACAGCGTGAGCT
ATGAGAAAGCGCCACGCTTCCCGAAGGGAGAAAGGCGGACAGGTATCCGGTAAGCGGCAGGGTCGGAACA
GGAGAGCGCACGAGGGAGCTTCCAGGGGGAAACGCCTGGTATCTTTATAGTCCTGTCGGGTTTCGCCACC
TCTGACTTGAGCGTCGATTTTTGTGATGCTCGTCAGGGGGGCGGAGCCTATGGAAAAACGCCAGCAACGC
GGCCTTTTTACGGTTCCTGGCCTTTTGCTGGCCTTTTGCTCACATGTTCTTTCCTGCGTTATCCCCTGAT
TCTGTGGATAACCGTATTACCGCCTTTGAGTGAGCTGATACCGCTCGCCGCAGCCGAACGACCGAGCGCA
GCGAGTCAGTGAGCGAGGAAGCGGAAGAGCGCCCAATACGCAAACCGCCTCTCCCCGCGCGTTGGCCGAT
TCATTAATGCAGCTGGCACGACAGGTTTCCCGACTGGAAAGCGGGCAGTGAGCGCAACGCAATTAATGTG
AGTTAGCTCACTCATTAGGCACCCCAGGCTTTACACTTTATGCTTCCGGCTCGTATGTTGTGTGGAATTG
TGAGCGGATAACAATTTCACACAGGAAACAGCTATGACCATGATTACGCCAAGCGCGCAATTAACCCTCA
CTAAAGGGAACAAAAGCTGGAGCTGCAAGC
