>Addgene plasmid #141810 | TFORF1324 | depositor partial sequence | sequence record 277567 | Insert
ACCGCCACCATGTACGGCCGACCGCAGGCTGAGATGGAACAGGAGGCTGGGGAGCTGAGCCGGTGGCAGG
CGGCGCACCAGGCTGCCCAGGATAACGAGAACTCAGCGCCCATCTTGAACATGTCTTCATCTTCTGGAAG
CTCTGGAGTGCACACCTCTTGGAACCAAGGCCTACCAAGCATTCAGCACTTTCCTCACAGCGCAGAGATG
CTGGGGTCCCCTTTGGTGTCTGTTGAGGCGCCGGGGCAGAATGTGAATGAAGGGGGGCCACAGTTCAGTA
TGCCACTGCCTGAGCGTGGTATGAGCTACTGCCCCCAAGCGACTCTCACTCCTTCCCGGATGATTTACTG
TCAGAGAATGTCTCCCCCTCAGCAAGAGATGACGATTTTCAGTGGGCCCCAACTAATGCCCGTAGGAGAG
CCCAATATTCCAAGGGTAGCCAGGCCCTTCGGTGGGAATCTAAGGATGCCCCCCAATGGGCTGCCAGTCT
CGGCTTCCACTGGAATCCCAATAATGTCCCACACTGGGAACCCTCCAGTGCCTTACCCTGGCCTCTCGAC
AGTACCTTCTGACGAAACATTGTTGGGCCCGACTGTGCCTTCCACTGAGGCCCAGGCAGTGCTCCCCTCC
ATGGCTCAGATGTTGCCCCCGCAAGATGCCCATGACCTTGGGATGCCCCCAGCTGAGTCCCAGTCATTGC
TGGTTTTAGGATCTCAGGACTCTCTTGTCAGTCAGCCAGACTCTCAAGAAGGCCCATTTCTACCAGAGCA
GCCCGGACCTGCTCCACAGACAGTAGAGAAGAACTCCAGGCCTCAGGAAGGGACTGGTAGAAGGGGCTCC
TCAGAGGCAAGGCCTTACTGCTGCAACTACGAGAACTGCGGAAAAGCTTATACCAAACGCTCCCACCTCG
TGAGCCACCAGCGCAAGCACACAGGTGAGAGGCCATATTCTTGCAACTGGGAAAGTTGTTCATGGTCTTT
CTTCCGTTCTGATGAGCTTAGACGACATATGCGGGTACACACCAGATATCGACCATATAAATGTGATCAG
TGCAGCCGGGAGTTCATGAGGTCTGACCATCTCAAGCAACACCAGAAGACTCATCGGCCGGGACCCTCAG
ACCCACAGGCCAACAACAACAATGGAGAGCAGGACAGTCCTCCTGCTGCTGGTCCTTAGTAATGAACTAG
TCCGTAACTTGAAAGTATTTCGATTTCTTGGCTTTATATATCTTGTGGAAAGGACGAAGGCAACTAGCGG
AAGCCGCGGAC
