>Addgene plasmid #141810 | TFORF1324 | depositor partial sequence | sequence record 277568 | Barcode
AGGCAACTAGCGGAAGCCGCGGAC
